>Addgene plasmid #57550 | mGeos2-VEL-Keratin-17 | depositor partial sequence | sequence record 88696 | insert sequence
GACGTCAGATCCGCTAGCACCATGAGCTTCACCACTCGCTCCACCTTCTCCACCAACTACCGGTCCCTGG
GCTCTGTCCAGGCGCCCAGCTACGGCGCCCGGCCGGTCAGCAGCGCGGCCAGCGTCTATGCAGGCGCTGG
GGGCTCTGGTTCCCGGATCTCCGTGTCCCGCTCCACCAGCTTCAGGGGCGGCATGGGGTCCGGGGGCCTG
GCCACCGGGATAGCCGGGGGTCTGGCAGGAATGGGAGGCATCCAGAACGAGAAGGAGACCATGCAAAGCC
TGAACGACCGCCTGGCCTCTTACCTGGACAGAGTGAGGAGCCTGGAGACCGAGAACCGGAGGCTGGAGAG
CAAAATCCGGGAGCACTTGGAGAAGAAGGGACCCCAGGTCAGAGACTGGAGCCATTACTTCAAGATCATC
GAGGACCTGAGGGCTCAGATCTTCGCAAATACTGTGGACAATGCCCGCATCGTTCTGCAGATTGACAATG
CCCGTCTTGCTGCTGATGACTTTAGAGTCAAGTATGAGACAGAGCTGGCCATGCGCCAGTCTGTGGAGAA
CGACATCCATGGGCTCCGCAAGGTCATTGATGACACCAATATCACACGACTGCAGCTGGAGACAGAGATC
GAGGCTCTCAAGGAGGAGCTGCTCTTCATGAAGAAGAACCACGAAGAGGAAGTAAAAGGCCTACAAGCCC
AGATTGCCAGCTCTGGGTTGACCGTGGAGGTAGATGCCCCCAAATCTCAGGACCTCGCCAAGATCATGGC
AGACATCCGGGCCCAATATGACGAGCTGGCTCGGAAGAACCGAGAGGAGCTAGACAAGTACTGGTCTCAG
CAGATTGAGGAGAGCACCACAGTGCTCACCACACAGTCTGCTGAGGTTGGAGCTGCTGAGACGACGCTCA
CAGAGCTGAGACGTACAGTCCAGTCCTTGGAGATCGACCTGGACTCCATGAGAAATCTGAAGGCCAGCTT
GGAGAACAGCCTGAGGGAGGTGGAGGCCCGCTACGCCCTACAGATGGAGCAGCTCAACGGGATCCTGCTG
CACCTTGAGTCAGAGCTGGCACAGACCCGGGCAGAGGGACAGCGCCAGGCCCAGGAGTATGAGGCCCTGC
TGAACATCAAGGTCAAGCTGGAGGCTGAGATCGCCACCTACCGCCGCCTGCTGGAAGATGGCGAGGACTT
TAATCTTGGTGATGCCTTGGACAGCAGCAACTCCATGCAAACCATCCAAAAGACCACCACCCGCCGGATA
GTGGATGGCAAAGTGGTGTCTGAGACCAATGACACCAAAGTTCTGAGGCATCGAATTCTGCAGTCGACGG
TACCGCGGGCCCGGGATCCACCGGTCGCCACCATGAGTGCGATTAAGCCAGACATGAAGATCAAACTCCG
TATGGAAGGCAACGTAAACGGGCACCACTTTGTGATCGACGGAGATGGTACAGGCAAGCCTTTTGAGGGA
AAACAGAGTATGGATCTTGAAGTCAAAGAGGGCGGACCTCTGCCTTTTGCCTTTGATATCCTGACCACTG
CATTCCTGTACGGCAACAGGGTATTCGCCAAATATCCAGACAACATACAAGACTATTTTAAGCAGTCGTT
TCCTAAGGGGTATTCGTGGGAACGAAGCTTGACTTTCGAAGACGGGGGCATTTGCAACGCCAGAAACGAC
ATAACAATGGAAGGGGACACTTTCTATAATAAAGTTCGATTTTATGGTACCAACTTTCCCGCCAATGGTC
CAGTTATGCAGAAGAAGACGCTGAAATGGGAGCCCTCCACTGAGAAAATGTATGTGCGTGATGGAGTGCT
GACGGGTGATGTAGAGATGGCTTTGTTGCTTGAAGGAAATGCCCATTACCGATGTGACTTCAGAACTACT
TACAAAGCTAAGGAGAAGGGTGTCAAGTTACCAGGCGCCCACTTTGTGGACCACTGCATTGAGATTTTAA
GCCATGACAAAGATTACAACAAGGTTAAGCTGTATGAGCATGCTGTTGCTCATTCTGGATTGCCTGACAA
TGCCAGACGATAAGCGGCCGCGACTCTAGATCATA
