>Addgene plasmid #57550 | mGeos2-VEL-Keratin-17 | addgene partial sequence | sequence record 110285 | SV40pA-R 5'-GAAATTTGTGATGCTATTGC-3'
TTAACAACAACAATTGCATTCATTTTATGTTTCAGGTTCAGGGGGAGGTGTGGGAGGTTTTTTAAAGCAA
GTAAAACCTCTACAAATGTGGTATGGCTGATTATGATCTAGAGTCGCGGCCGCTTATCGTCTGGCATTGT
CAGGCAATCCAGAATGAGCAACAGCATGCTCATACAGCTTAACCTTGTTGTAATCTTTGTCATGGCTTAA
AATCTCAATGCAGTGGTCCACAAAGTGGGCGCCTGGTAACTTGACACCCTTCTCCTTAGCTTTGTAAGTA
GTTCTGAAGTCACATCGGTAATGGGCATTTCCTTCAAGCAACAAAGCCATCTCTACATCACCCGTCAGCA
CTCCATCACGCACATACATTTTCTCAGTGGAGGGCTCCCATTTCAGCGTCTTCTTCTGCATAACTGGACC
ATTGGCGGGAAAGTTGGTACCATAAAATCGAACTTTATTATAGAAAGTGTCCCCTTCCATTGTTATGTCG
TTTCTGGCGTTGCAAATGCCCCCGTCTTCGAAAGTCAAGCTTCGTTCCCACGAATACCCCTTAGGAAACG
ACTGCTTAAAATAGTCTTGTATGTTGTCTGGATATTTGGCGAATACCCTGTTGCCGTACAGGAATGCAGT
GGTCAGGATATCAAAGGCAAAAGGCAGAGGTCCGCCCTCTTTGACTTCAAGATCCATACTCTGTTTTCCC
TCAAAAGGCTTGCCTGTACCATCTCCGTCGATCACAAAGTGGTGCCCGTTTACGTTGCCTTCCATACGGA
GTTTGATCTTCATGTCTGGCTTAATCGCACTCATGGTGGCG
