[The description below was written by a language model from this plasmid's Addgene catalogue record.]
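Description:
mGeos2-VEL-Keratin-17 is a mammalian expression plasmid that produces a fluorescent fusion of a human type I keratin with the mGeos2-VEL fluorescent protein, intended for labelling the cytokeratin intermediate filament network in cultured cells. Despite the "Keratin-17" in its name, the record explicitly notes that the insert is keratin 18 (KRT18), and the gene annotation agrees; in naming schemes of this kind the number may denote a linker length rather than the keratin isoform, but the record does not say so. The keratin coding sequence carries a V282L substitution, whose origin and significance are not explained.

The fusion is driven by the CMV promoter, a strong constitutive promoter in most mammalian cell lines, and the listed downstream sequencing primer implies an SV40 polyadenylation signal after the coding region. The backbone, about 4.75 kb without the insert, is propagated in E. coli at high copy number under kanamycin selection. It also provides a neomycin resistance marker, so that stably transfected mammalian cells can be selected with G418. The record does not state whether the fluorescent protein sits at the N- or C-terminus of keratin, and no feature table is available to confirm the layout or the origin of replication.

Two excitation/emission pairs are listed for the tag, 503/514 nm and 569/581 nm, corresponding to a green state and a red state. This suggests a fluorophore that changes between spectral forms, although the record does not describe its switching behaviour. The plasmid is typically used as a localization marker for live- or fixed-cell fluorescence imaging of keratin filaments.
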