Addgene plasmid #57550: mGeos2-VEL-Keratin-17
Purpose: Note- This plasmid contains Keratin 18. Localization: Cytokeratin, Excitation: 503 / 569, Emission: 514 / 581
Depositing lab: Michael Davidson. Depositing organization: Florida State University, Tallahassee.
Backbone
  Vector backbone: mGeos2-VEL
  Backbone size w/o insert (bp): 4750
  Vector type: Mammalian Expression
  Selectable markers: Neomycin (select with G418)
Growth in bacteria
  Bacterial resistance: Kanamycin, 50 μg/mL
  Growth temperature: 37°C
  Growth strain: DH5alpha
  Copy number: High Copy
Gene/Insert
  Gene/Insert name: Keratin (alt name: NM_199187.1)
  Species: H. sapiens (human)
  Mutation: V282L
  Entrez Gene: KRT18 (a.k.a. CK-18, CYK18, K18)
  Promoter: CMV
  Tag / fusion protein: mGeos2-VEL
  Cloning method: Unknown
  Sequencing primers: 5′ CMV-F; 3′ SV40pA-R
Terms and licenses: Academic/Nonprofit Terms; Industry Terms
Depositor comments: . Excitation = 503 / 569; Emission = 514 / 581
How to cite: mGeos2-VEL-Keratin-17 was a gift from Michael Davidson (Addgene plasmid # 57550 ; http://n2t.net/addgene:57550 ; RRID:Addgene_57550)
